>Addgene plasmid #104755 | pUG-326 | depositor full sequence | sequence record 198583 | Full Sequence
TGGCGAATGGG
[124 nt withheld, positions 12-135]
C
[91 nt withheld, positions 137-227]
A
[49 nt withheld, positions 229-277]
CCTTTGACGTTGGAGTCCACGTTCTTT
[37 nt withheld, positions 305-341]
ACCCTATCTCGGTCTATTCTTTTGATTTATAAGGGATTTTGCCGATTTCGGCCTATTGGTTAAAAAATGA
GCTGATTTAACAAAAATTTAACGCGAATTTTAACAAAATATTAACGTTTACAATTTCAGGTGGCACTTTT
CGGGGAAATGTGCGCGGAACCCCTATTTGTTTATTTTTCTAAATACATTCAAATATGTATCCGCTCATGA
ATTAATTCTTAGAAAAACTCATCGAGCATCAAATGAAACTGCAATTTATTCATATCAGGATTATCAATAC
CATATTTTTGAAAAAGCCGTTTCTGTAATGAAGGAGAAAACTCACCGAGGCAGTTCCATAGGATGGCAAG
ATCCTGGTATCGGTCTGCGATTCCGACTCGTCCAACATCAATACAACCTATTAATTTCCCCTCGTCAAAA
ATAAGGTTATCAAGTGAGAAATCACCATGAGTGACGACTGAATCCGGTGAGAATGGCAAAAGTTTATGCA
TTTCTTTCCAGACTTGTTCAACAGGCCAGCCATTACGCTCGTCATCAAAATCACTCGCATCAACCAAACC
GTTATTCATTCGTGATTGCGCCTGAGCGAGTCGAAATACGCGATCGCTGTTAAAAGGACAATTACAAACA
GGAATCGAATGCAACCGGCGCAGGAACACTGCCAGCGCATCAACAATATTTTCACCTGAATCAGGATATT
CTTCTAATACCTGGAATGCTGTTTTCCCGGGGATCGCAGTGGTGAGTAACCATGCATCATCAGGAGTACG
GATAAAATGCTTGATGGTCGGAAGAGGCATAAATTCCGTCAGCCAGTTTAGTCTGACCATCTCATCTGTA
ACATCATTGGCAACGCTACCTTTGCCATGTTTCAGAAACAACTCTGGCGCATCGGGCTTCCCATACAATC
GATAGATTGTCGCACCTGATTGCCCGACATTATCGCGAGCCCATTTATACCCATATAAATCAGCATCCAT
GTTGGAATTTAATCGCGGCCTAGAGCAAGACGTTTCCCGTTGAATATGGCTCATAACACCCCTTGTATTA
CTGTTTATGTAAGCAGACAGTTTTATTGTTCATGACCAAAATCCCTTAACGTGAGTTTTCGTTCCACTGA
GCGTCAGACCCCGTAGAAAAGATCAAAGGATCTTCTTGAGATCCTTTTTTTCTGCGCGTAATCTGCTGCT
TGCAAACAAAAAAACCACCGCTACCAGCGGTGGTTTGTTTGCCGGATCAAGAGCTACCAACTCTTTTTCC
GAAGGTAACTGGCTTCAGCAGAGCGCAGATACCAAATACTGTCCTTCTAGTGTAGCCGTAGTTAGGCCAC
CACTTCAAGAACTCTGTAGCACCGCCTACATACCTCGCTCTGCTAATCCTGTTACCAGTGGCTGCTGCCA
GTGGCGATAAGTCGTGTCTTACCGGGTTGGACTCAAGACGATAGTTACCGGATAAGGCGCAGCGGTCGGG
CTGAACGGGGGGTTCGTGCACACAGCCCAGCTTGGAGCGAACGACCTACACCGAACTGAGATACCTACAG
CGTGAGCTATGAGAAAGCGCCACGCTTCCCGAAGGGAGAAAGGCGGACAGGTATCCGGTAAGCGGCAGGG
TCGGAACAGGAGAGCGCACGAGGGAGCTTCCAGGGGGAAACGCCTGGTATCTTTATAGTCCTGTCGGGTT
TCGCCACCTCTGACTTGAGCGTCGATTTTTGTGATGCTCGTCAGGGGGGCGGAGCCTATGGAAAAACGCC
AGCAACGCGGCCTTTTTACGGTTCCTGGCCTTTTGCTGGCCTTTTGCTCACATGTTCTTTCCTGCGTTAT
CCCCTGATTCTGTGGATAACCGTATTACCGCCTTTGAGTGAGCTGATACCGCTCGCCGCAGCCGAACGAC
CGAGCGCAGCGAGTCAGTGAGCGAGGAAGCGGAAGAGCGCCTGATGCGGTATTTTCTCCTTACGCATCTG
TGCGGTATTTCACACCGCATATATGGTGCACTCTCAGTACAATCTGCTCTGATGCCGCATAGTTAAGCCA
GTATACACTCCGCTATCGCTACGTGACTGGGTCATGGCTGCGCCCCGACACCCGCCAACACCCGCTGACG
CGCCCTGACGGGCTTGTCTGCTCCCGGCATCCGCTTACAGACAAGCTGTGACCGACTCCGGGAGCTGCAT
GTGTCAGAGGTTTTCACCGTCATCACCGAAACGCGCGAGGCAGCTGCGGTAAAGCTCATCAGCGTGGTCG
TGAAGCGATTCACAGATGTCTGCCTGTTCATCCGCGTCCAGCTCGTTGAGTTTCTCCAGAAGCGTTAATG
TCTGGCTTCTGATAAAGCGGGCCATGTTAAGGGCGGTTTTTTCCTGTTTGGTCACTGATGCCTCCGTGTA
AGGGGGATTTCTGTTCATGGGGGTAATGATACCGATGAAACGAGAGAGGATGCTCACGATACGGGTTACT
GATGATGAACATGCCCGGTTACTGGAACGTTGTGAGGGTAAACAACTGGCGGTATGGATGCGGCGGGACC
AGAGAAAAATCACTCAGGGTCAATGCCAGCGCTTCGTTAATACAGATGTAGGTGTTCCACAGGGTAGCCA
GCAGCATCCTGCGATGCAGATCCGGAACATAATGGTGCAGGGCGCTGACTTCCGCGTTTCCAGACTTTAC
GAAACACGGAAACCCAAGACCATTCATGTTGTTGCTCAGGTCGCAGACGTTTTGCAGCAGCAGTCGCTTC
ACGTTCGCTCGCGTATCGGTGATTCATTCTGCTAACCAGTAAGGCAACCCCGCCAGCCTAGCCGGGTCCT
CAACGACAGGAGCACGATCATGCGCACCCGTGGGGCCGCCATGCCGGCGATAATGGCCTGCTTCTCGCCG
AAACGTTTGGTGGCGGGACCAGTGACGAAGGCTTGAGCGAGGGCGTGCAAGATTCCGAATACCGCAAGCG
ACAGGCCGATCATCGTCGCGCTCCAGCGAAAGCGGTCCTCGCCGAAAATGACCCAGAGCGCTGCCGGCAC
CTGTCCTACGAGTTGCATGATAAAGAACACAGTCATAAGTGCGGCGACGATAGTCATGCCCCGCGCCCAC
CGGAAGGAGCTGACTGGGTTGAAGGCTCTCAAGGGCATCGGTCGAGATCCCGGTGCCTAATGAGTGAGCT
AACTTACATTAATTGCGTTGCGCTCACTGCCCGCTTTCCAGTCGGGAAACCTGTCGTGCCAGCTGCATTA
ATGAATCGGCCAACGCGCGGGGAGAGGCGGTTTGCGTATTGGGCGCCAGGGTGGTTTTTCTTTTCACCAG
TGACACGGGCAACAGCTGATTGCCCTTCACCGCCTGGCCCTGAGAGAGTTGCAGCAAGCGGTCCACGCTG
GTTTGCCCCAGCAGGCGAAAATCCTGTTTGATGGTGGTTAACGGCGGGATATAACATGAGCTGTCCTCGG
TATCGTCGTATCCCACTACCGAGATATCCGCACCAACGCGCAGCCCGGACTCGGTAATGGCGCGCATTGC
GCCCAGCGCCATCTGATCGTTGGCAACCAGCATCGCAGTGGGAACGATGCCCTCATTCAGCATTTGCATG
GTTTGTTGAAAACCGGACATGGCACTCCAGTCGCCTTCCCGTTCCGCTATCGGCTGAATTTGATTGCGAG
TGAGATATTTATGCCAGCCAGCCAGACGCAGACGCGCCGAGACAGAACTTAATGGGCCCGCTAACAGCGC
GATTTGCTGGTGACCCAATGCGACCAGATGCTCCACGCCCAGTCGCGTACCGTCCTCATGGGAGAAAATA
ATACTGTTGATGGGTGTCTGGTCAGAGACATCAAGAAATAACGCCGGAACATTAGTGCAGGCAGCTTCCA
CAGCAATGGCATCCTGGTCATCCAGCGGATAGTTAATGATCAGCCCACTGACGCGTTGCGCGAGAAGATT
GTGCACCGCCGCTTTACAGGCTTCGACGCCGCTTCGTTCTACCATCGACACCACCACGCTGGCACCCAGT
TGATCGGCGCGAGATTTAATCGCCGCGACAATTTGCGACGGCGCGTGCAGGGCCAGACTGGAGGTGGCAA
CGCCAATCAGCAACGACTGTTTGCCCGCCAGTTGTTGTGCCACGCGGTTGGGAATGTAATTCAGCTCCGC
CATCGCCGCTTCCACTTTTTCCCGCGTTTTCGCAGAAACGTGGCTGGCCTGGTTCACCACGCGGGAAACG
GTCTGATAAGAGACACCGGCATACTCTGCGACATCGTATAACGTTACTGGTTTCACATTCACCACCCTGA
ATTGACTCTCTTCCGGGCGCTATCATGCCATACCGCGAAAGGTTTTGCGCCATTCGATGGTGTCCGGGAT
CTCGACGCTCTCCCTTATGCGACTCCTGCATTAGGAAGCAGCCCAGTAGTAGGTTGAGGCCGTTGAGCAC
CGCCGCCGCAAGGAATGGTGCATGCAAGGAGATGGCGCCCAACAGTCCCCCGGCCACGGGGCCTGCCACC
ATACCCACGCCGAAACAAGCGCTCATGAGCCCGAAGTGGCGAGCCCGATCTTCCCCATCGGTGATGTCGG
CGATATAGGCGCCAGCAACCGCACCTGTGGCGCCGGTGATGCCGGCCACGATGCGTCCGGCGTAGAGGAT
CGAGATCTCGATCCCGCGAAATTAATACGACTCACTATAGGGGAATTGTGAGCGGATAACAATTCCCCTC
TAGAAATAATTTTGCCTTAACTTTAAGAAGGAGATATACCATGGGCAGCCACCACCACCACCACCACAGC
GGAATGCAGATCTTTGTTAAGACTCTCACCGGAAAGACAATCACCCTGGAGGTGGAAAGCTCCGACACCA
TCGACAACGTTAAGGCCAAGATCCAGGATAAGGAGGGCATTCCTCCGGATCAGCAGAGGCTTATTTTCGC
CGGCAAGCAGCTAGAGGATGGCCGTACGTTGGCTGATTACAATATCCAGAAGGAATCCACCCTCCACTTG
GTCCTCAGGCTCCGTGGTGGTTAAGCTTGCAATTAACTTTAAGAAGGAGATATACAATGCTTCACAAGCG
AGCTAGTGAAGCTAACGATAAGAACGATAATACCATCATCGGTTCCGATTTAGCATCATCTAAGAAACGC
CGTATCGATTTCACTGAATCTTCGTCTGATAAGTCATCTTCGATTTTAGCTTCTGGTAGTAGCAGGGGTT
TTCACGGCGATAGCGTCGTTCAGCAAATCGACATGGCTTTTGGTAATTCGAACCGTCAGGAGATTGATGA
AGATCTGCACAGTCGCCAGCTCGCCGTCTATGGTCGTGAGACTATGAGGCGTCTCTTTGCTTCCAATGTT
CTCATCTCGGGGATGCACGGTCTTGGTGCCGAGATTGCCAAGAATCTTATACTTGCTGGTGTGAAGTCTG
TGACCTTGCATGATGAAAGAGTTGTAGAGCTATGGGACTTATCAAGCAACTTTGTTTTCTCGGAGGATGA
TGTTGGCAAGAATAGAGCAGATGCTTCTGTTCAGAAGTTACAGGATCTTAACAATGCTGTGGTTGTCTCT
AGCTTGACCAAAAGCTTAAACAAAGAGGATCTTTCTGGCTTCCAGGTTGTTGTATTCTCTGACATAAGCA
TGGAAAGAGCAATCGAATTTGATGACTATTGTCACAGCCATCAGCCTCCTATCGCTTTTGTCAAGGCTGA
TGTCAGGGGTCTTTTCGGCTCTGTCTTTTGTGATTTTGGGCCTGAATTTGCGGTTCTTGATGTTGATGGA
GAGGAACCCCATACAGGCATCATTGCGTCTATCTCTAATGAGAACCAGGCATTTATTTCCTGTGTCGACG
ATGAGAGGCTTGAGTTTGAAGATGGTGACCTAGTTGTTTTCTCAGAAGTTGAGGGTATGACAGAATTGAA
TGATGGGAAACCAAGGAAGATAAAAAGTACACGGCCATATTCATTCACCCTTGATGAGGACACTACTAAC
TATGGAACATATGTGAAGGGTGGTATTGTCACTCAAGTGAAACAGCCAAAGTTACTGAATTTCAAGCCAT
TGAGGGAAGCGCTTAAGGATCCAGGGGATTTTCTATTTAGTGATTTCTCTAAGTTTGATCGGCCTCCACT
CCTTCACTTAGCATTCCAGGCACTTGATCATTTTAAAGCTGAAGCTGGCAGATTTCCTGTTGCTGGCTCA
GAAGAGGACGCTCAGAAGCTTATATCGATTGCCACAGCCATCAATACCGGGCAGGGTGATTTAAAGGTGG
AGAATGTTGATCAGAAGCTTCTAAGACACTTTTCCTTTGGAGCCAAGGCTGTCCTGAATCCTATGGCTGC
AATGTTTGGCGGTATTGTTGGACAGGAGGTTGTTAAAGCTTGCTCTGGAAAATTTCATCCTCTCTTCCAG
TTTTTCTACTTTGATTCAGTGGAGTCACTCCCCTCTGAACCTGTGGACTCGAGTGACTTTGCACCAAGAA
ACAGCCGGTATGATGCCCAAATATCTGTATTTGGGGCCAAGTTCCAGAAGAAACTTGAAGATGCTAAAGT
TTTCACAGTAGGGTCTGGTGCTCTTGGCTGTGAGTTCTTGAAAAATTTGGCTCTGATGGGGGTTTCTTGT
GGAAGCCAAGGGAAGCTGACAGTGACAGATGATGATATCATTGAGAAGAGTAACCTCAGTCGTCAATTTC
TGTTCCGTGACTGGAACATTGGACAGGCTAAATCCACAGTTGCTGCTTCGGCTGCTGCTGTTATAAATCC
TCGCTTCAACATTGAGGCCCTGCAAAACCGTGTTGGCGCGGAGACTGAGAATGTATTTGACGATGCCTTC
TGGGAGAACTTAACTGTTGTCGTCAATGCACTGGATAATGTTAATGCGAGGCTCTATGTTGATTCGAGGT
GCTTGTATTTCCAGAAGCCTCTCCTTGAGTCTGGAACTCTTGGTACAAAGTGCAACACACAGTCGGTTAT
CCCACATCTAACTGAAAATTACGGTGCCTCAAGGGACCCACCAGAGAAACAGGCCCCCATGTGTACAGTG
CATTCCTTCCCGCATAACATTGATCACTGTTTAACTTGGGCTCGCTCTGAGTTTGAGGGTCTGCTGGAGA
AAACTCCCGCTGAAGTGAATGCATATCTTTCTAGCCCAGTTGAGTACACTAACTCAATGATGAGTGCTGG
TGATGCTCAGGCGAGGGACACATTGGAGAGGATTGTTGAGTGCCTTGAAAAGGAGAAGTGTGAAACCTTC
CAAGACTGCTTAACCTGGGCACGACTGAGGTTTGAGGATTACTTTGTGAACCGTGTCAAGCAATTGATAT
ACACATTTCCTGAAGATGCTGCGACTAGTACCGGAGCTCCATTCTGGTCTGCTCCAAAAAGATTCCCTCG
TCCACTCCAGTACTCGTCGTCCGACCCAAGTCTCCTTAACTTTATCACAGCGACTGCTATTTTACGAGCA
GAGACATTTGGGATCCCGATACCTGAGTGGACTAAGAACCCAAAGGAAGCAGCAGAAGCTGTTGACAGAG
TGATAGTCCCAGACTTTGAGCCAAGGCAAGATGCAAAGATTGTGACTGATGAGAAAGCTACCACTTTAAC
CACTGCTTCGGTGGACGACGCTGCAGTCATCGACGATCTCATTGCTAAGATCGACCAGTGTAGGCATAAC
TTGTCGCCAGACTTCAGGATGAAACCTATTCAGTTCGAAAAGGATGATGATACAAACTATCACATGGATG
TGATAGCAGGACTAGCCAACATGAGGGCGAGAAATTACAGCATCCCTGAAGTGGACAAGCTGAAAGCAAA
GTTCATAGCAGGGAGAATCATCCCAGCCATTGCGACTTCAACAGCCATGGCTACTGGGCTGGTCTGCCTC
GAGCTGTACAAGGTCCTTGATGGAGGACATAAAGTGGAAGCTTACAGAAACACATTTGCCAACCTGGCAC
TTCCACTATTCTCCATGGCTGAACCACTTCCACCAAAGGTGGTGAAGCACCGTGACATGGCTTGGACAGT
TTGGGACAGATGGGTTCTCAAGGGAAACCCAACTCTTCGTGAGGTGTTGCAGTGGCTGGAGGACAAAGGG
CTTAGCGCATACAGCATCTCTTGTGGAAGCTGTCTACTGTTCAACAGTATGTTCACAAGGCACAAGGAGA
GGATGGACAAGAAGGTTGTGGATCTCGCTCGGGATGTTGCGAAAGTCGAGTTACCGCCTTATCGCAACCA
TCTTGATGTAGTGGTGGCTTGTGAGGATGAAGATGACAATGACGTCGATATTCCTCTCGTCTCTATCTAC
TTCAGGTGAGCTTACTATTAACTTTAAGAAGGAGATATACCATGTACCCATACGATGTTCCTGACTATGC
GGGCTATCCCTATGACGTCCCGGACTATGCAGGATTGTATCCATATGACGTTCCAGATTACGCCACTAGA
GCTGCTTACCCATACGATGTTCCTGACTATGCGGGCTATCCCTATGACGTCCCGGACTATGCAGGATTGT
ATCCATATGACGTTCCAGATTACGCAATGGCTCAAGCAGCGAGATTAAGCCTGAGAATGCAGAAAGAGCT
AAAGCTTCTCCTCTCCGATCCACCTCACGGCGCTTCGTTTCCACATCTCTCTTCCGCCGCCAATGGCTCC
GGCGATTTCTCCACTTTCTCCACCATCGATGCTCAAATCGAAGGTCCTGAAGATACTGTATATGCTAATG
GAATCTTCAATTTGAAGATTCAAATCCCTGAGAGATATCCATTTCAGCCACCAATTGTGTCGTTCGCTAC
ACCGATTTATCACCCAAACATCGATAACAGTGGCCGGATTTGCCTTGACATTCTAAATCTCCCTCCCAAG
GGAGCTTGGCAACCATCGTTGAATATCTCGACAGTTTTGACGAGTATGAGATTGTTGCTTAGTGAACCAA
ATCCTGATGATGGATTGATGTGTGAAGTAAGCAGGGAGTATAAATACAATAGACAAACTTTTGATTATAA
GGCACGAGAGATGACTGAGAAGTATGCTAAGGTTAAAGCTGATGGATGCAGCACCAGCTTACAAATTAAG
AATCATGGAGATGAGAAGTCTGGTGAAAGTGGAAATAGTGTTAAGCTTAAGTTGACAGTGGAATCTTCTT
TAAGCATAGCACATACAGTGAAACGTGAGACTGCAGGGAGAGATGAACAAGAGGATGGCAATGGGAAAAG
AAAAGCAGTGGTTGGTTTTGGCGAGGGGAATTCGTTTGGAAACGATGGGATTAAAAGGAGTAGGAAGAAG
TTATCTCTTGCATTGCCTTCTCAATCTCAAAAGAAAGACTTGTGTGGTGAAGAAGAGCTCACACGTGGTG
TTTCAGCTGCTTGCAAAGAAAACAAAAAACCAAATTTGAATGGAAAGAAGCTTTCTCTGGGGCTGAAGCA
GCCATGTAATGATACTTTGGCGAGTTTTCGAACTTCTGCTGCGAAGAGTGACAACAATAGACTAAGCCGA
AAACTGTCCCTGAGATCACCACTTGGAGAGTTGAATGAAGTTAGCAAACCTGAGGTACTTGCGCAAACTG
ATATGAAACTGGAGATGAATCAAAATGAAGATGCAAGAAGTTTGCGAGGTGAGTTTGAGAATTCGGTATT
GGAAGAAACATCAATGGCTGAATCCATTGTTGTTCTAGACAGTGATGATAGTGGACAAGAAGAAGAAGAA
AGAGTCTCTTCTTCGAGGTCAAGATTATCACTGGCAAAGAGGAGAGTCCTCAAATGTAGACCTTGAGCTT
TTACGCTTTTAAGCCAGCCCCGACACCCGCCAACACCCGCTGACGCGCCCTGACGGGCTTGTCTGCTCCC
GGCATCCGCTTACAGACAAGCTGTGACCGGGATGAGATCCGGCTGCTAACAAAGCCCGAAAGGAAGCTGA
GTTGGCTGCTGCCACCGCTGAGCAATAACTAGCATAACCCCTTGGGGCCTCTAAACGGGTCTTGAGGGGT
TTTTTGCTGAAAGGAGGAACTATATCCGGAT
Features (pLannotate 1.2.2; 25 found; start..end, strand, type, name):
     12..467     +  rep_origin     f1 ori (sequence partly withheld): f1 bacteriophage origin of replication; arrow indicates direction of (+) strand synthesis
    494..551     +  promoter       AmpR promoter (fragment): bla
    560..1375    -  CDS            KanR: aminoglycoside phosphotransferase; aph(3')-Ia; confers resistance to kanamycin in bacteria or G418 (Geneticin®) in eukaryotes
   1497..2085    +  rep_origin     ori: high-copy-number ColE1/pMB1/pBR322/pUC origin of replication
   2271..2413    -  misc_feature   bom: basis of mobility region from pBR322
   2515..2706    -  CDS            rop: Rop protein, which maintains plasmids at low copy number; rop
   2723..3103    +  CDS            YPB1_ECOLX: Protein predicted: Swiss-Prot protein existence level 4. From Escherichia coli.
   3175..3466    -  CDS            TcR (fragment): tetracycline efflux protein; tet; confers resistance to tetracycline
   3481..3502    -  protein_bind   CAP binding site: CAP binding activates transcription in the presence of cAMP. E. coli catabolite activator protein
   3515..4597    -  CDS            lacI: lac repressor; lacI; The lac repressor binds to the lac operator to inhibit transcription in E. coli. This inhibition can be relieved by adding lactose or isopropyl-β-D-thiogalactopyranoside (IPTG).
   4598..4675    -  promoter       lacI promoter: lacI
   4683..4962    -  CDS            TcR (fragment): tetracycline efflux protein; tet; confers resistance to tetracycline
   4984..5002    +  promoter       T7 promoter: promoter for bacteriophage T7 RNA polymerase
   5003..5027    +  protein_bind   lac operator: The lac repressor binds to the lac operator to inhibit transcription in E. coli. This inhibition can be relieved by adding lactose or isopropyl-β-D-thiogalactopyranoside (IPTG). lac repressor encoded by lacI
   5048..5065    +  RBS            RBS (fragment): efficient ribosome binding site from bacteriophage T7 gene 10 (Olins and Rangwala, 1989)
   5080..5098    +  CDS            9xHis (fragment): 9xHis affinity tag
   5105..5332    +  CDS            UBIQ_AVESA: Experimental evidence at protein level: Swiss-Prot protein existence level 1. Ubiquitin exists either covalently attached to another protein, or free (unanchored). When covalently bound, it is conjugated to target proteins via an isopeptide bond either as a monomer (monoubiquitin), a polymer linked via different Lys residues of the ubiquitin (polyubiquitin chains) or a linear polymer linked via the initiator Met of the ubiquitin (linear polyubiquitin chains). Polyubiquitin chains, when attached to a target protein, have different functions depending on the Lys residue of the ubiquitin that is
   5344..5361    +  RBS            RBS (fragment): efficient ribosome binding site from bacteriophage T7 gene 10 (Olins and Rangwala, 1989)
   5368..8607    +  CDS            UBA1: UBE11_ARATH - Also known as MOS5. Experimental evidence at protein level: Swiss-Prot protein existence level 1. Activates ubiquitin by first adenylating its C-terminal glycine residue with ATP, and thereafter linking this residue to the side chain of a cysteine residue in E1, yielding a ubiquitin-E1 thioester and free AMP. From Arabidopsis thaliana (Mouse-ear cress).
   8619..8636    +  RBS            RBS (fragment): efficient ribosome binding site from bacteriophage T7 gene 10 (Olins and Rangwala, 1989)
   8646..8734    +  CDS            3xHA (fragment): three tandem HA epitope tags
   8748..8836    +  CDS            3xHA (fragment): three tandem HA epitope tags
   8838..10064   +  CDS            UBC37: UBC37_ARATH - Experimental evidence at transcript level: Swiss-Prot protein existence level 2. Accepts the ubiquitin from the E1 complex and catalyzes its covalent attachment to other proteins. From Arabidopsis thaliana (Mouse-ear cress).
  10183..10232   +  CDS            SET1 (fragment): solubility-enhancement tag derived from T7 phage gene 10B
  10240..10287   +  terminator     T7 terminator: transcription terminator for bacteriophage T7 RNA polymerase
