>Addgene plasmid #104755 | pUG-326 | addgene full sequence | sequence record 220550 | Addgene NGS Result
AGACGCAGACGCGCCGAGACAGAACTTAATGGGCCCGCTAACAGCGCGATTTGCTGGTGACCCAATGCGA
CCAGATGCTCCACGCCCAGTCGCGTACCGTCCTCATGGGAGAAAATAATACTGTTGATGGGTGTCTGGTC
AGAGACATCAAGAAATAACGCCGGAACATTAGTGCAGGCAGCTTCCACAGCAATGGCATCCTGGTCATCC
AGCGGATAGTTAATGATCAGCCCACTGACGCGTTGCGCGAGAAGATTGTGCACCGCCGCTTTACAGGCTT
CGACGCCGCTTCGTTCTACCATCGACACCACCACGCTGGCACCCAGTTGATCGGCGCGAGATTTAATCGC
CGCGACAATTTGCGACGGCGCGTGCAGGGCCAGACTGGAGGTGGCAACGCCAATCAGCAACGACTGTTTG
CCCGCCAGTTGTTGTGCCACGCGGTTGGGAATGTAATTCAGCTCCGCCATCGCCGCTTCCACTTTTTCCC
GCGTTTTCGCAGAAACGTGGCTGGCCTGGTTCACCACGCGGGAAACGGTCTGATAAGAGACACCGGCATA
CTCTGCGACATCGTATAACGTTACTGGTTTCACATTCACCACCCTGAATTGACTCTCTTCCGGGCGCTAT
CATGCCATACCGCGAAAGGTTTTGCGCCATTCGATGGTGTCCGGGATCTCGACGCTCTCCCTTATGCGAC
TCCTGCATTAGGAAGCAGCCCAGTAGTAGGTTGAGGCCGTTGAGCACCGCCGCCGCAAGGAATGGTGCAT
GCAAGGAGATGGCGCCCAACAGTCCCCCGGCCACGGGGCCTGCCACCATACCCACGCCGAAACAAGCGCT
CATGAGCCCGAAGTGGCGAGCCCGATCTTCCCCATCGGTGATGTCGGCGATATAGGCGCCAGCAACCGCA
CCTGTGGCGCCGGTGATGCCGGCCACGATGCGTCCGGCGTAGAGGATCGAGATCTCGATCCCGCGAAATT
AATACGACTCACTATAGGGGAATTGTGAGCGGATAACAATTCCCCTCTAGAAATAATTTTGCCTTAACTT
TAAGAAGGAGATATACCATGGGCAGCCACCACCACCACCACCACAGCGGAATGCAGATCTTTGTTAAGAC
TCTCACCGGAAAGACAATCACCCTAGAGGTGGAAAGCTCCGACACCATCGACAACGTTAAGGCCAAGATC
CAGGATAAGGAGGGCATTCCTCCGGATCAGCAGAGGCTTATTTTCGCCGGCAAGCAGCTAGAGGATGGCC
GTACGTTGGCTGATTACAATATCCAGAAGGAATCCACCCTCCACTTGGTCCTCAGGCTCCGTGGTGGTTA
AGCTTGCAATTAACTTTAAGAAGGAGATATACAATGCTTCACAAGCGAGCTAGTGAAGCTAACGATAAGA
ACGATAATACCATCATCGGTTCCGATTTAGCATCATCTAAGAAACGCCGTATCGATTTCACTGAATCTTC
GTCTGATAAGTCATCTTCGATTTTAGCTTCTGGTAGTAGCAGGGGTTTTCACGGCGATAGCGTCGTTCAG
CAAATCGACATGGCTTTTGGTAATTCGAACCGTCAGGAGATTGATGAAGATCTGCACAGTCGCCAGCTCG
CCGTCTATGGTCGTGAGACTATGAGGCGTCTCTTTGCTTCCAATGTTCTCATCTCGGGGATGCACGGTCT
TGGTGCCGAGATTGCCAAGAATCTTATACTTGCTGGTGTGAAGTCTGTGACCTTGCATGATGAAAGAGTT
GTAGAGCTATGGGACTTATCAAGCAACTTTGTTTTCTCGGAGGATGATGTTGGCAAGAATAGAGCAGATG
CTTCTGTTCAGAAGTTACAGGATCTTAACAATGCTGTGGTTGTCTCTAGCTTGACCAAAAGCTTAAACAA
AGAGGATCTTTCTGGCTTCCAGGTTGTTGTATTCTCTGACATAAGCATGGAAAGAGCAATCGAATTTGAT
GACTATTGTCACAGCCATCAGCCTCCTATCGCTTTTGTCAAGGCTGATGTCAGGGGTCTTTTCGGCTCTG
TCTTTTGTGATTTTGGGCCTGAATTTGCGGTTCTTGATGTTGATGGAGAGGAACCCCATACAGGCATCAT
TGCGTCTATCTCTAATGAGAACCAGGCATTTATTTCCTGTGTCGACGATGAGAGGCTTGAGTTTGAAGAT
GGTGACCTAGTTGTTTTCTCAGAAGTTGAGGGTATGACAGAATTGAATGATGGGAAACCAAGGAAGATAA
AAAGTACACGGCCATATTCATTCACCCTTGATGAGGACACTACTAACTATGGAACATATGTGAAGGGTGG
TATTGTCACTCAAGTGAAACAGCCAAAGTTACTGAATTTCAAGCCATTGAGGGAAGCGCTTAAGGATCCA
GGGGATTTTCTATTTAGTGATTTCTCTAAGTTTGATCGGCCTCCACTCCTTCACTTAGCATTCCAGGCAC
TTGATCATTTTAAAGCTGAAGCTGGCAGATTTCCTGTTGCTGGCTCAGAAGAGGACGCTCAGAAGCTTAT
ATCGATTGCCACAGCCATCAATACCGGGCAGGGTGATTTAAAGGTGGAGAATGTTGATCAGAAGCTTCTA
AGACACTTTTCCTTTGGAGCCAAGGCTGTCCTGAATCCTATGGCTGCAATGTTTGGCGGTATTGTTGGAC
AGGAGGTTGTTAAAGCTTGCTCTGGAAAATTTCATCCTCTCTTCCAGTTTTTCTACTTTGATTCAGTGGA
GTCACTCCCCTCTGAACCTGTGGACTCGAGTGACTTTGCACCAAGAAACAGCCGGTATGATGCCCAAATA
TCTGTATTTGGGGCCAAGTTCCAGAAGAAACTTGAAGATGCTAAAGTTTTCACAGTAGGGTCTGGTGCTC
TTGGCTGTGAGTTCTTGAAAAATTTGGCTCTGATGGGGGTTTCTTGTGGAAGCCAAGGGAAGCTGACAGT
GACAGATGATGATATCATTGAGAAGAGTAACCTCAGTCGTCAATTTCTGTTCCGTGACTGGAACATTGGA
CAGGCTAAATCCACAGTTGCTGCTTCGGCTGCTGCTGTTATAAATCCTCGCTTCAACATTGAGGCCCTGC
AAAACCGTGTTGGCGCGGAGACTGAGAATGTATTTGACGATGCCTTCTGGGAGAACTTAACTGTTGTCGT
CAATGCACTGGATAATGTTAATGCGAGGCTCTATGTTGATTCGAGGTGCTTGTATTTCCAGAAGCCTCTC
CTTGAGTCTGGAACTCTTGGTACAAAGTGCAACACACAGTCGGTTATCCCACATCTAACTGAAAATTACG
GTGCCTCAAGGGACCCACCAGAGAAACAGGCCCCCATGTGTACAGTGCATTCCTTCCCGCATAACATTGA
TCACTGTTTAACTTGGGCTCGCTCTGAGTTTGAGGGTCTGCTGGAGAAAACTCCCGCTGAAGTGAATGCA
TATCTTTCTAGCCCAGTTGAGTACACTAACTCAATGATGAGTGCTGGTGATGCTCAGGCGAGGGACACAT
TGGAGAGGATTGTTGAGTGCCTTGAAAAGGAGAAGTGTGAAACCTTCCAAGACTGCTTAACCTGGGCACG
ACTGAGGTTTGAGGATTACTTTGTGAACCGTGTCAAGCAATTGATATACACATTTCCTGAAGATGCTGCG
ACTAGTACCGGAGCTCCATTCTGGTCTGCTCCAAAAAGATTCCCTCGTCCACTCCAGTACTCGTCGTCCG
ACCCAAGTCTCCTTAACTTTATCACAGCGACTGCTATTTTACGAGCAGAGACATTTGGGATCCCGATACC
TGAGTGGACTAAGAACCCAAAGGAAGCAGCAGAAGCTGTTGACAGAGTGATAGTCCCAGACTTTGAGCCA
AGGCAAGATGCAAAGATTGTGACTGATGAGAAAGCTACCACTTTAACCACTGCTTCGGTGGACGACGCTG
CAGTCATCGACGATCTCATTGCTAAGATCGACCAGTGTAGGCATAACTTGTCGCCAGACTTCAGGATGAA
ACCTATTCAGTTCGAAAAGGATGATGATACAAACTATCACATGGATGTGATAGCAGGACTAGCCAACATG
AGGGCGAGAAATTACAGCATCCCTGAAGTGGACAAGCTGAAAGCAAAGTTCATAGCAGGGAGAATCATCC
CAGCCATTGCGACTTCAACAGCCATGGCTACTGGGCTGGTCTGCCTCGAGCTGTACAAGGTCCTTGATGG
AGGACATAAAGTGGAAGCTTACAGAAACACATTTGCCAACCTGGCACTTCCACTATTCTCCATGGCTGAA
CCACTTCCACCAAAGGTGGTGAAGCACCGTGACATGGCTTGGACAGTTTGGGACAGATGGGTTCTCAAGG
GAAACCCAACTCTTCGTGAGGTGTTGCAGTGGCTGGAGGACAAAGGGCTTAGCGCATACAGCATCTCTTG
TGGAAGCTGTCTACTGTTCAACAGTATGTTCACAAGGCACAAGGAGAGGATGGACAAGAAGGTTGTGGAT
CTCGCTCGGGATGTTGCGAAAGTCGAGTTACCGCCTTATCGCAACCATCTTGATGTAGTGGTGGCTTGTG
AGGATGAAGATGACAATGACGTCGATATTCCTCTCGTCTCTATCTACTTCAGGTGAGCTTACTATTAACT
TTAAGAAGGAGATATACCATGTACCCATACGATGTTCCTGACTATGCGGGCTATCCCTATGACGTCCCGG
ACTATGCAGGATTGTATCCATATGACGTTCCAGATTACGCCACTAGAGCTGCTTACCCATACGATGTTCC
TGACTATGCGGGCTATCCCTATGACGTCCCGGACTATGCAGGATTGTATCCATATGACGTTCCAGATTAC
GCAATGGCTCAAGCAGCGAGATTAAGCCTGAGAATGCAGAAAGAGCTAAAGCTTCTCCTCTCCGATCCAC
CTCACGGCGCTTCGTTTCCACATCTCTCTTCCGCCGCCAATGGCTCCGGCGATTTCTCCACTTTCTCCAC
CATCGATGCTCAAATCGAAGGTCCTGAAGATACTGTATATGCTAATGGAATCTTCAATTTGAAGATTCAA
ATCCCTGAGAGATATCCATTTCAGCCACCAATTGTGTCGTTCGCTACACCGATTTATCACCCAAACATCG
ATAACAGTGGCCGGATTTGCCTTGACATTCTAAATCTCCCTCCCAAGGGAGCTTGGCAACCATCGTTGAA
TATCTCGACAGTTTTGACGAGTATGAGATTGTTGCTTAGTGAACCAAATCCTGATGATGGATTGATGTGT
GAAGTAAGCAGGGAGTATAAATACAATAGACAAACTTTTGATTATAAGGCACGAGAGATGACTGAGAAGT
ATGCTAAGGTTAAAGCTGATGGATGCAGCACCAGCTTACAAATTAAGAATCATGGAGATGAGAAGTCTGG
TGAAAGTGGAAATAGTGTTAAGCTTAAGTTGACAGTGGAATCTTCTTTAAGCATAGCACATACAGTGAAA
CGTGAGACTGCAGGGAGAGATGAACAAGAGGATGGCAATGGGAAAAGAAAAGCAGTGGTTGGTTTTGGCG
AGGGGAATTCGTTTGGAAACGATGGGATTAAAAGGAGTAGGAAGAAGTTATCTCTTGCATTGCCTTCTCA
ATCTCAAAAGAAAGACTTGTGTGGTGAAGAAGAGCTCACACGTGGTGTTTCAGCTGCTTGCAAAGAAAAC
AAAAAACCAAATTTGAATGGAAAGAAGCTTTCTCTGGGGCTGAAGCAGCCATGTAATGATACTTTGGCGA
GTTTTCGAACTTCTGCTGCGAAGAGTGACAACAATAGACTAAGCCGAAAACTGTCCCTGAGATCACCACT
TGGAGAGTTGAATGAAGTTAGCAAACCTGAGGTACTTGCGCAAACTGATATGAAACTGGAGATGAATCAA
AATGAAGATGCAAGAAGTTTGCGAGGTGAGTTTGAGAATTCGGTATTGGAAGAAACATCAATGGCTGAAT
CCATTGTTGTTCTAGACAGTGATGATAGTGGACAAGAAGAAGAAGAAAGAGTCTCTTCTTCGAGGTCAAG
ATTATTACTGGCAAAGAGGAGAGTCCTCAAATGTAGACCTTGAGCTTTTACGCTTTTAAGCCAGCCCCGA
CACCCGCCAACACCCGCTGACGCGCCCTGACGGGCTTGTCTGCTCCCGGCATCCGCTTACAGACAAGCTG
TGACCGGGATGAGATCCGGCTGCTAACAAAGCCCGAAAGGAAGCTGAGTTGGCTGCTGCCACCGCTGAGC
AATAACTAGCATAACCCCTTGGGGCCTCTAAACGGGTCTTGAGGGGTTTTTTGCTGAAAGGAGGAACTAT
ATCCGGATTGGCGAATGGG
[124 nt withheld, positions 6320-6443]
C
[91 nt withheld, positions 6445-6535]
A
[49 nt withheld, positions 6537-6585]
CCTTTGACGTTGGAGTCCACGTTCTTT
[37 nt withheld, positions 6613-6649]
ACCCTATCTCGGTCTATTCTTTTGATTTATAAGGGATTTTGCCGATTTCGGCCTATTGGTTAAAAAATGA
GCTGATTTAACAAAAATTTAACGCGAATTTTAACAAAATATTAACGCTTACAATTTAGGTGGCACTTTTC
GGGGAAATGTGCGCGGAACCCCTATTTGTTTATTTTTCTAAATACATTCAAATATGTATCCGCTCATGAA
TTAATTCTTAGAAAAACTCATCGAGCATCAAATGAAACTGCAATTTATTCATATCAGGATTATCAATACC
ATATTTTTGAAAAAGCCGTTTCTGTAATGAAGGAGAAAACTCACCGAGGCAGTTCCATAGGATGGCAAGA
TCCTGGTATCGGTCTGCGATTCCGACTCGTCCAACATCAATACAACCTATTAATTTCCCCTCGTCAAAAA
TAAGGTTATCAAGTGAGAAATCACCATGAGTGACGACTGAATCCGGTGAGAATGGCAAAAGTTTATGCAT
TTCTTTCCAGACTTGTTCAACAGGCCAGCCATTACGCTCGTCATCAAAATCACTCGCATCAACCAAACCG
TTATTCATTCGTGATTGCGCCTGAGCGAGTCGAAATACGCGATCGCTGTTAAAAGGACAATTACAAACAG
GAATCGAATGCAACCGGCGCAGGAACACTGCCAGCGCATCAACAATATTTTCACCTGAATCAGGATATTC
TTCTAATACCTGGAATGCTGTTTTCCCGGGGATCGCAGTGGTGAGTAACCATGCATCATCAGGAGTACGG
ATAAAATGCTTGATGGTCGGAAGAGGCATAAATTCCGTCAGCCAGTTTAGTCTGACCATCTCATCTGTAA
CATCATTGGCAACGCTACCTTTGCCATGTTTCAGAAACAACTCTGGCGCATCGGGCTTCCCATACAATCG
ATAGATTGTCGCACCTGATTGCCCGACATTATCGCGAGCCCATTTATACCCATATAAATCAGCATCCATG
TTGGAATTTAATCGCGGCCTAGAGCAAGACGTTTCCCGTTGAATATGGCTCATAACACCCCTTGTATTAC
TGTTTATGTAAGCAGACAGTTTTATTGTTCATGACCAAAATCCCTTAACGTGAGTTTTCGTTCCACTGAG
CGTCAGACCCCGTAGAAAAGATCAAAGGATCTTCTTGAGATCCTTTTTTTCTGCGCGTAATCTGCTGCTT
GCAAACAAAAAAACCACCGCTACCAGCGGTGGTTTGTTTGCCGGATCAAGAGCTACCAACTCTTTTTCCG
AAGGTAACTGGCTTCAGCAGAGCGCAGATACCAAATACTGTCCTTCTAGTGTAGCCGTAGTTAGGCCACC
ACTTCAAGAACTCTGTAGCACCGCCTACATACCTCGCTCTGCTAATCCTGTTACCAGTGGCTGCTGCCAG
TGGCGATAAGTCGTGTCTTACCGGGTTGGACTCAAGACGATAGTTACCGGATAAGGCGCAGCGGTCGGGC
TGAACGGGGGGTTCGTGCACACAGCCCAGCTTGGAGCGAACGACCTACACCGAACTGAGATACCTACAGC
GTGAGCTATGAGAAAGCGCCACGCTTCCCGAAGGGAGAAAGGCGGACAGGTATCCGGTAAGCGGCAGGGT
CGGAACAGGAGAGCGCACGAGGGAGCTTCCAGGGGGAAACGCCTGGTATCTTTATAGTCCTGTCGGGTTT
CGCCACCTCTGACTTGAGCGTCGATTTTTGTGATGCTCGTCAGGGGGGCGGAGCCTATGGAAAAACGCCA
GCAACGCGGCCTTTTTACGGTTCCTGGCCTTTTGCTGGCCTTTTGCTCACATGTTCTTTCCTGCGTTATC
CCCTGATTCTGTGGATAACCGTATTACCGCCTTTGAGTGAGCTGATACCGCTCGCCGCAGCCGAACGACC
GAGCGCAGCGAGTCAGTGAGCGAGGAAGCGGAAGAGCGCCTGATGCGGTATTTTCTCCTTACGCATCTGT
GCGGTATTTCACACCGCAATGGTGCACTCTCAGTACAATCTGCTCTGATGCCGCATAGTTAAGCCAGTAT
ACACTCCGCTATCGCTACGTGACTGGGTCATGGCTGCGCCCCGACACCCGCCAACACCCGCTGACGCGCC
CTGACGGGCTTGTCTGCTCCCGGCATCCGCTTACAGACAAGCTGTGACCGACTCCGGGAGCTGCATGTGT
CAGAGGTTTTCACCGTCATCACCGAAACGCGCGAGGCAGCTGCGGTAAAGCTCATCAGCGTGGTCGTGAA
GCGATTCACAGATGTCTGCCTGTTCATCCGCGTCCAGCTCGTTGAGTTTCTCCAGAAGCGTTAATGTCTG
GCTTCTGATAAAGCGGGCCATGTTAAGGGCGGTTTTTTCCTGTTTGGTCACTGATGCCTCCGTGTAAGGG
GGATTTCTGTTCATGGGGGTAATGATACCGATGAAACGAGAGAGGATGCTCACGATACGGGTTACTGATG
ATGAACATGCCCGGTTACTGGAACGTTGTGAGGGTAAACAACTGGCGGTATGGATGCGGCGGGACCAGAG
AAAAATCACTCAGGGTCAATGCCAGCGCTTCGTTAATACAGATGTAGGTGTTCCACAGGGTAGCCAGCAG
CATCCTGCGATGCAGATCCGGAACATAATGGTGCAGGGCGCTGACTTCCGCGTTTCCAGACTTTACGAAA
CACGGAAACCCAAGACCATTCATGTTGTTGCTCAGGTCGCAGACGTTTTGCAGCAGCAGTCGCTTCACGT
TCGCTCGCGTATCGGTGATTCATTCTGCTAACCAGTAAGGCAACCCCGCCAGCCTAGCCGGGTCCTCAAC
GACAGGAGCACGATCATGCGCACCCGTGGGGCCGCCATGCCGGCGATAATGGCCTGCTTCTCGCCGAAAC
GTTTGGTGGCGGGACCAGTGACGAAGGCTTGAGCGAGGGCGTGCAAGATTCCGAATACCGCAAGCGACAG
GCCGATCATCGTCGCGCTCCAGCGAAAGCGGTCCTCGCCGAAAATGACCCAGAGCGCTGCCGGCACCTGT
CCTACGAGTTGCATGATAAAGAACACAGTCATAAGTGCGGCGACGATAGTCATGCCCCGCGCCCACCGGA
AGGAGCTGACTGGGTTGAAGGCTCTCAAGGGCATCGGTCGAGATCCCGGTGCCTAATGAGTGAGCTAACT
TACATTAATTGCGTTGCGCTCACTGCCCGCTTTCCAGTCGGGAAACCTGTCGTGCCAGCTGCATTAATGA
ATCGGCCAACGCGCGGGGAGAGGCGGTTTGCGTATTGGGCGCCAGGGTGGTTTTTCTTTTCACCAGTGAC
ACGGGCAACAGCTGATTGCCCTTCACCGCCTGGCCCTGAGAGAGTTGCAGCAAGCGGTCCACGCTGGTTT
GCCCCAGCAGGCGAAAATCCTGTTTGATGGTGGTTAACGGCGGGATATAACATGAGCTGTCCTCGGTATC
GTCGTATCCCACTACCGAGATATCCGCACCAACGCGCAGCCCGGACTCGGTAATGGCGCGCATTGCGCCC
AGCGCCATCTGATCGTTGGCAACCAGCATCGCAGTGGGAACGATGCCCTCATTCAGCATTTGCATGGTTT
GTTGAAAACCGGACATGGCACTCCAGTCGCCTTCCCGTTCCGCTATCGGCTGAATTTGATTGCGAGTGAG
ATATTTATGCCAGCCAGCC
Features (pLannotate 1.2.2; 25 found; start..end, strand, type, name):
    594..671     -  promoter       lacI promoter: lacI
    679..958     -  CDS            TcR (fragment): tetracycline efflux protein; tet; confers resistance to tetracycline
    980..998     +  promoter       T7 promoter: promoter for bacteriophage T7 RNA polymerase
    999..1023    +  protein_bind   lac operator: The lac repressor binds to the lac operator to inhibit transcription in E. coli. This inhibition can be relieved by adding lactose or isopropyl-β-D-thiogalactopyranoside (IPTG). lac repressor encoded by lacI
   1044..1061    +  RBS            RBS (fragment): efficient ribosome binding site from bacteriophage T7 gene 10 (Olins and Rangwala, 1989)
   1076..1094    +  CDS            9xHis (fragment): 9xHis affinity tag
   1101..1328    +  CDS            UBIQ_AVESA: Experimental evidence at protein level: Swiss-Prot protein existence level 1. Ubiquitin exists either covalently attached to another protein, or free (unanchored). When covalently bound, it is conjugated to target proteins via an isopeptide bond either as a monomer (monoubiquitin), a polymer linked via different Lys residues of the ubiquitin (polyubiquitin chains) or a linear polymer linked via the initiator Met of the ubiquitin (linear polyubiquitin chains). Polyubiquitin chains, when attached to a target protein, have different functions depending on the Lys residue of the ubiquitin that is
   1340..1357    +  RBS            RBS (fragment): efficient ribosome binding site from bacteriophage T7 gene 10 (Olins and Rangwala, 1989)
   1364..4603    +  CDS            UBA1: UBE11_ARATH - Also known as MOS5. Experimental evidence at protein level: Swiss-Prot protein existence level 1. Activates ubiquitin by first adenylating its C-terminal glycine residue with ATP, and thereafter linking this residue to the side chain of a cysteine residue in E1, yielding a ubiquitin-E1 thioester and free AMP. From Arabidopsis thaliana (Mouse-ear cress).
   4615..4632    +  RBS            RBS (fragment): efficient ribosome binding site from bacteriophage T7 gene 10 (Olins and Rangwala, 1989)
   4642..4730    +  CDS            3xHA (fragment): three tandem HA epitope tags
   4744..4832    +  CDS            3xHA (fragment): three tandem HA epitope tags
   4834..6060    +  CDS            UBC37: UBC37_ARATH - Experimental evidence at transcript level: Swiss-Prot protein existence level 2. Accepts the ubiquitin from the E1 complex and catalyzes its covalent attachment to other proteins. From Arabidopsis thaliana (Mouse-ear cress).
   6179..6228    +  CDS            SET1 (fragment): solubility-enhancement tag derived from T7 phage gene 10B
   6236..6283    +  terminator     T7 terminator: transcription terminator for bacteriophage T7 RNA polymerase
   6320..6748    +  rep_origin     f1 ori (sequence partly withheld): f1 bacteriophage origin of replication; arrow indicates direction of (+) strand synthesis
   6801..6858    +  promoter       AmpR promoter (fragment): bla
   6867..7682    -  CDS            KanR: aminoglycoside phosphotransferase; aph(3')-Ia; confers resistance to kanamycin in bacteria or G418 (Geneticin®) in eukaryotes
   7804..8392    +  rep_origin     ori: high-copy-number ColE1/pMB1/pBR322/pUC origin of replication
   8578..8717    -  misc_feature   bom: basis of mobility region from pBR322
   8819..9010    -  CDS            rop: Rop protein, which maintains plasmids at low copy number; rop
   9027..9407    +  CDS            YPB1_ECOLX: Protein predicted: Swiss-Prot protein existence level 4. From Escherichia coli.
   9479..9770    -  CDS            TcR (fragment): tetracycline efflux protein; tet; confers resistance to tetracycline
   9785..9806    -  protein_bind   CAP binding site: CAP binding activates transcription in the presence of cAMP. E. coli catabolite activator protein
   9819..593     -  CDS            lacI (across the origin): lac repressor; lacI; The lac repressor binds to the lac operator to inhibit transcription in E. coli. This inhibition can be relieved by adding lactose or isopropyl-β-D-thiogalactopyranoside (IPTG).
