[The description below was written by a language model from this plasmid's Addgene catalogue record and pLannotate feature annotations shown in this document.]
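Description:
pUG-326 is a Level 2 assembly from the UbiGate toolbox, a Golden Gate-style modular cloning system for analysing ubiquitination by reconstituting it in bacteria. It is built in pET-28GG, a pET-28-derived bacterial expression backbone. The roughly 5.1 kb insert was assembled through BpiI sites that were destroyed in the process, giving a plasmid of about 10.3 kb. The backbone carries a ColE1/pBR322-type origin with the bom region and the rop gene, consistent with the low copy number on record. It also has an f1 origin, kanamycin resistance from aph(3')-Ia, and a lacI repressor gene with its own promoter. Short tetracycline-resistance fragments in the annotation are backbone remnants rather than functional markers.

The payload is a single polycistronic unit driven by a T7 promoter with an adjacent lac operator, so expression needs T7 RNA polymerase and is IPTG-inducible, and it ends at a T7 terminator. Three Arabidopsis thaliana open reading frames follow, each preceded by its own T7 gene 10-type ribosome binding site. The first is His-tagged ubiquitin, the second is the E1 ubiquitin-activating enzyme UBA1, and the third is the E2 conjugating enzyme UBC37 with an N-terminal tag annotated as two tandem HA-repeat blocks. Co-expressing these parts supplies tagged ubiquitin, E1 and E2 in E. coli, which lacks its own ubiquitination system, and the tags allow detection or purification of ubiquitin conjugates and the E2. No E3 ligase or substrate is annotated. The "EL3" in the insert name is not explained in the record and may denote an assembly end-linker. The depositor and sequencing-derived feature tables agree on all elements, differing only in start position and by a few nucleotides in length.
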