Addgene plasmid #104755: pUG-326
Purpose: Level 2 construct
Depositing lab: Marco Trujillo. Depositing organization: Leibniz Institute of Plant Biochemistry (IPB). Publication: UbiGate: a synthetic biology toolbox to analyse ubiquitination. Kowarschik K, Hoehenwarter W, Marillonnet S, Trujillo M. New Phytol. 2018 Mar;217(4):1749-1763. doi: 10.1111/nph.14900. Epub 2017 Nov 30. PubMed 29194629.
Backbone
  Vector backbone: pET-28GG
  Backbone size w/o insert (bp): 5190
  Vector type: Bacterial Expression
Growth in bacteria
  Bacterial resistance: Kanamycin, 50 μg/mL
  Growth temperature: 37°C
  Growth strain: DH5alpha
  Copy number: Low Copy
Gene/Insert
  Gene/Insert name: HIS-Ubq_UBA1_HA-UBC37_EL3 (alt name: AT4G05320,AT2G30110,AT3G24515)
  Species: A. thaliana (mustard weed)
  Insert size (bp): 5122
  Promoter: T7
  Tag / fusion protein: HIS-Ubq, HA-E2 (N terminal on insert)
  Cloning method: Restriction Enzyme; 5′ cloning site BpiI (destroyed during cloning); 3′ cloning site BpiI (destroyed during cloning)
  Sequencing primers: 5′ T7; 3′ T7 Terminal
Terms and licenses: Academic/Nonprofit Terms; Industry Terms: Not Available to Industry
How to cite: pUG-326 was a gift from Marco Trujillo (Addgene plasmid # 104755 ; http://n2t.net/addgene:104755 ; RRID:Addgene_104755)
